Addgene plasmid #220821: pT7-35aaNSP1SA11-Green Lantern(wt)
Purpose: Express the hybrid protein combining 35 amino acids from Rotavirus SA11 NSP1 protein with the Green Lantern wt protein carrying an ER-localization signal at the N- and C-termini
Depositing lab: Alex Borodavka. Depositing organization: University of Cambridge.
Backbone
  Vector backbone: pT7
  Vector type: Other
Growth in bacteria
  Bacterial resistance: Ampicillin, 100 μg/mL
  Growth temperature: 37°C
  Growth strain: DH5alpha
  Copy number: High Copy
Gene/Insert
  Gene/Insert name: Rotavirus SA11 35aaNSP1-Green Latern(wt)
  Species: Rotavirus SA11
  Cloning method: Restriction Enzyme; 5′ cloning site Unknown (unknown if destroyed)
Terms and licenses: Academic/Nonprofit Terms; Industry Terms: Not Available to Industry
How to cite: pT7-35aaNSP1SA11-Green Lantern(wt) was a gift from Alex Borodavka (Addgene plasmid # 220821 ; http://n2t.net/addgene:220821 ; RRID:Addgene_220821)
