[The description below was written by a language model from this plasmid's Addgene catalogue record and pLannotate feature annotations shown in this document.]
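Description:
pT7-35aaNSP1SA11-Green Lantern(wt) is a small (about 4.1 kb) bacterial plasmid built on a pT7 backbone. Its layout matches the T7-driven transcription vectors used to produce rotavirus-like RNAs. It is propagated in E. coli at high copy from a ColE1/pUC-type origin and selected with ampicillin through a complete β-lactamase gene under its own promoter. Short fragments annotated as bom, TcR, rop and lacI appear to be non-functional remnants of pBR322-family ancestry. An SP6 promoter and a partial pUC multiple cloning site also lie outside the expression unit.

The payload sits on the reverse strand as a single cassette. A T7 promoter is followed by a fragment encoding the first 35 amino acids of rotavirus SA11 NSP1, then a green fluorescent protein coding sequence. The annotation software labels this sequence mClover1.5, a close Aequorea-derived relative, but the record identifies it as wild-type Green Lantern. According to the catalogue entry the reporter carries ER-localization signals at its N- and C-termini; these are not annotated separately in the feature table. Downstream lie a hepatitis delta virus ribozyme and a T7 terminator. The ribozyme cleaves itself from the transcript, giving the T7 RNA polymerase product a precisely defined 3′ end, as is typical of viral reverse-genetics plasmids. The small "SET1" hit between ribozyme and terminator is probably residual T7 phage sequence rather than a functional tag.

The stated purpose is to express the NSP1(35 aa)–Green Lantern hybrid protein. The record does not say whether the construct is also meant for rescuing reporter rotaviruses, and the cloning sites are not recorded.
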