Features (pLannotate 1.2.2; 15 found; start..end, strand, type, name):
     24..72      +  misc_feature   bom (fragment): basis of mobility region from pBR322
     73..348     -  CDS            TcR (fragment): tetracycline efflux protein; tet; confers resistance to tetracycline
    576..594     +  promoter       SP6 promoter: promoter for bacteriophage SP6 RNA polymerase
    599..633     -  misc_feature   MCS (fragment): pUC18/19 multiple cloning site
    662..709     -  terminator     T7 terminator: transcription terminator for bacteriophage T7 RNA polymerase
    717..766     -  CDS            SET1 (fragment): solubility-enhancement tag derived from T7 phage gene 10B
    779..870     -  ncRNA          HDV ribozyme: Accession: RF00094 - Hepatitis delta virus ribozyme
    974..1690    -  CDS            mClover1.5: mClover1.5 is a fluorescent protein published in 2016, derived from Aequorea victoria. It is reported to be a monomer.
   1745..1849    -  CDS            NSP1_ROTS4 (fragment): Experimental evidence at protein level: Swiss-Prot protein existence level 1. Plays a role in the inhibition of host innate immunity by inducing the degradation of key host factors required to activate interferon production such as IRF3, IRF5 or IRF7. Associates with components of cullin RING ligases (CRLs) including CUL1 or CUL3, which are essential multisubunit ubiquitination complexes, to modulate their activities. From Rotavirus A (strain RVA/SA11-4F/G3P6[1]) (RV-A) (Simian Agent 11 (strain 4F)).
   1878..1896    -  promoter       T7 promoter: promoter for bacteriophage T7 RNA polymerase
   1916..1969    -  CDS            lacI (fragment): lac repressor; lacI; The lac repressor binds to the lac operator to inhibit transcription in E. coli. This inhibition can be relieved by adding lactose or isopropyl-β-D-thiogalactopyranoside (IPTG).
   2152..2740    -  rep_origin     ori: high-copy-number ColE1/pMB1/pBR322/pUC origin of replication
   2911..3771    -  CDS            AmpR: β-lactamase; bla; confers resistance to ampicillin, carbenicillin, and related antibiotics
   3772..3876    -  promoter       AmpR promoter: bla
   3971..4006    +  CDS            rop (fragment): Rop protein, which maintains plasmids at low copy number; rop
>Addgene plasmid #220821 | pT7-35aaNSP1SA11-Green Lantern(wt) | addgene full sequence | sequence record 443937 | Addgene NGS Result
GCGGGTGTTGGCGGGTGTCGGGGCTGGCTTAACTATGCGGCATCAGAGCAGATTGTACTGAGAGTGCACC
ATTCGACGCTCTCCCTTATGCGACTCCTGCATTAAGAAGCAGCCCAGTAGTAGGTTGAGGCCGTTGAGCA
CCGCCGCCGCAAGGAATGGTGCAAGGAGATGGCGCCCAACAGTCCCCCGGCCACGGGGCCTGCCACCATA
CCCACGCCGAAACAAGCGCTCATGAGCCCGAAGTGGCGAGCCCGATCTTCCCCATCGGTGATGTCGGCGA
TATAGGCGCCAGCAACCGCACCTGTGGCGCCGGTGATGCCGGCCACGATGCGTCCGGCGTAGAGGATCTG
GCTAGCGATGACCCTGCTGATTGGTTCGCTGACCATTTCCGGGTGCGGGACGGCGTTACCAGAAACTCAG
AAGGTTCGTCCAACCAAACCGACTCTGACGGCAGTTTACGAGAGAGATGATAGGGTCTGCTTCAGTAAGC
CAGATGCTACACAATTAGGCTTGTACATATTGTCGTTAGAACGCGGCTACAATTAATACATAACCTTATG
TATCATACACATACGATTTAGGTGACACTATAGAATACAAGCTTGCATGCCTGCAGGTCGACTCTAGAGG
ATCTCGATCCGGATATAGTTCCTCCTTTCAGCAAAAAACCCCTCAAGACCCGTTTAGAGGCCCCAAGGGG
TTATGCTAGTTATTGCTCAGCGGTGGCAGCAGCCAACTCAGCTTCCTTTCGGGCTTTGTTAGCAGCCGGA
TCCTTTTTTTTGAGCTCTCCCTTAGCCATCCGAGTGGACGACGTCCTCCTTCGGATGCCCAGGTCGGACC
GCGAGGAGGTGGAGATGCCATGCCGACCCGGTTCACAGTATTTTGCCAGCTAGGCGCTACTCTAGTCTGG
ACGGTCTTGTGATGGCTAAATACTGTATAATTAGATAGTGACATAATTTTACAGCTCGTCTTTCTTGTAA
AGCTCGTCCATGTCATGAGTGATCCCGGCTGCCGTCACCCGTTCCTTCAACACCATGTGATCTCTTTTTT
CGTTAGGGTCTTTGCTCAGCTTAGATTGGTGAGACAGATAATGATTATCGGGCAGCAGGACAGGTCCGTC
GCCAATGGGTGTGTTCTGCTGGTAGTGATCAGCCAGCTGCACGCCCCCGTCCTCCACGTTATGGCGGGTC
TTAAAGTTAGCCTTAATTCCATTTTTCTGCTTATCGGCGGTGATGTAAACCTTATGGGAGTTGAAATTAT
ATTCCAGTTTGTGGCCCAATATGTTACCATCCTCCTTGAAGTCTATTCCCTTCAGCACGATGCGGTTCAC
TAGAGTATCACCCTCAAACTTGACCTCTGCGCGTGTCTTGTATGTTCCGTCGTCTTTGAAACTAATTGTT
CTCTCCTGGACGTAGCCCTCTGGCATAGCGCTCTTGAAGAAATCGTGCTGTTTCATGTGGTCAGGATACC
GGGCGAAACAGGCCACGCCATAGCCGAGTGTTGTAACAAGAGTGGGCCAGGGCACGGGCAATTTGCCCGT
TGTACAGATAAATTTCAGGGTCAGCTTTCCGTTGGTTGCGTCTCCTTCGCCTTCGCCTCTCACACTAAAT
TTATGCCCGTTTACGTCACCATCCAGCTCTACCAGGATGGGCACAACTCCTGTGAACAACTCCTCGCCCT
TGGAGACCATATCGGCTGCTGCCAGGCCTAGGAGGCCGAGGAGCAGAGGCACGCTTAGCAGCATATCAGG
AACTGGCATCCAAATAGAATTTGCACCAATGTTGCATAATCTCCGATTTAAAGCAGTTAATCTACGATAA
TGAAAGCATGCATCTTTAAAAGTAGCCATGGCTAACACAAGACTTTTCAAAAAAAAGCCTATAGTGAGTC
GTATTAACCCGGGATCGATATCCCCCTGCATTAATGAATCGGCCAACGCGCGGGGAGAGGCGGTTTGCGT
ATTGGGCGCTCTTCCGCTTCCTCGCTCACTGACTCGCTGCGCTCGGTCGTTCGGCTGCGGCGAGCGGTAT
CAGCTCACTCAAAGGCGGTAATACGGTTATCCACAGAATCAGGGGATAACGCAGGAAAGAACATGTGAGC
AAAAGGCCAGCAAAAGGCCAGGAACCGTAAAAAGGCCGCGTTGCTGGCGTTTTTCCATAGGCTCCGCCCC
CCTGACGAGCATCACAAAAATCGACGCTCAAGTCAGAGGTGGCGAAACCCGACAGGACTATAAAGATACC
AGGCGTTTCCCCCTGGAAGCTCCCTCGTGCGCTCTCCTGTTCCGACCCTGCCGCTTACCGGATACCTGTC
CGCCTTTCTCCCTTCGGGAAGCGTGGCGCTTTCTCATAGCTCACGCTGTAGGTATCTCAGTTCGGTGTAG
GTCGTTCGCTCCAAGCTGGGCTGTGTGCACGAACCCCCCGTTCAGCCCGACCGCTGCGCCTTATCCGGTA
ACTATCGTCTTGAGTCCAACCCGGTAAGACACGACTTATCGCCACTGGCAGCAGCCACTGGTAACAGGAT
TAGCAGAGCGAGGTATGTAGGCGGTGCTACAGAGTTCTTGAAGTGGTGGCCTAACTACGGCTACACTAGA
AGAACAGTATTTGGTATCTGCGCTCTGCTGAAGCCAGTTACCTTCGGAAAAAGAGTTGGTAGCTCTTGAT
CCGGCAAACAAACCACCGCTGGTAGCGGTGGTTTTTTTGTTTGCAAGCAGCAGATTACGCGCAGAAAAAA
AGGATCTCAAGAAGATCCTTTGATCTTTTCTACGGGGTCTGACGCTCAGTGGAACGAAAACTCACGTTAA
GGGATTTTGGTCATGAGATTATCAAAAAGGATCTTCACCTAGATCCTTTTAAATTAAAAATGAAGTTTTA
AATCAATCTAAAGTATATATGAGTAAACTTGGTCTGACAGTTACCAATGCTTAATCAGTGAGGCACCTAT
CTCAGCGATCTGTCTATTTCGTTCATCCATAGTTGCCTGACTCCCCGTCGTGTAGATAACTACGATACGG
GAGGGCTTACCATCTGGCCCCAGTGCTGCAATGATACCGCGAGACCCACGCTCACCGGCTCCAGATTTAT
CAGCAATAAACCAGCCAGCCGGAAGGGCCGAGCGCAGAAGTGGTCCTGCAACTTTATCCGCCTCCATCCA
GTCTATTAATTGTTGCCGGGAAGCTAGAGTAAGTAGTTCGCCAGTTAATAGTTTGCGCAACGTTGTTGCC
ATTGCTACAGGCATCGTGGTGTCACGCTCGTCGTTTGGTATGGCTTCATTCAGCTCCGGTTCCCAACGAT
CAAGGCGAGTTACATGATCCCCCATGTTGTGCAAAAAAGCGGTTAGCTCCTTCGGTCCTCCGATCGTTGT
CAGAAGTAAGTTGGCCGCAGTGTTATCACTCATGGTTATGGCAGCACTGCATAATTCTCTTACTGTCATG
CCATCCGTAAGATGCTTTTCTGTGACTGGTGAGTACTCAACCAAGTCATTCTGAGAATAGTGTATGCGGC
GACCGAGTTGCTCTTGCCCGGCGTCAATACGGGATAATACCGCGCCACATAGCAGAACTTTAAAAGTGCT
CATCATTGGAAAACGTTCTTCGGGGCGAAAACTCTCAAGGATCTTACCGCTGTTGAGATCCAGTTCGATG
TAACCCACTCGTGCACCCAACTGATCTTCAGCATCTTTTACTTTCACCAGCGTTTCTGGGTGAGCAAAAA
CAGGAAGGCAAAATGCCGCAAAAAAGGGAATAAGGGCGACACGGAAATGTTGAATACTCATACTCTTCCT
TTTTCAATATTATTGAAGCATTTATCAGGGTTATTGTCTCATGAGCGGATACATATTTGAATGTATTTAG
AAAAATAAACAAATAGGGGTTCCGCGCACATTTCCCCGAAAAGTGCCACCTGACGTCTAAGAAACCATTA
TTATCATGACATTAACCTATAAAAATAGGCGTATCACGAGGCCCTTTCGTCTCGCGCGTTTCGGTGATGA
CGGTGAAAACCTCTGACACATGCAGCTCCCGGAGACGGTCACAGCTTGTCTGTAAGCGGATGCCGGGAGC
AGACAAGCCCGTCAGGGCGCGTCA
