>Addgene plasmid #220821 | pT7-35aaNSP1SA11-Green Lantern(wt) | depositor partial sequence | sequence record 432247 | Partial
GGCTTTTTTTTGAAAAGTCTTGTGTTAGCCATGGCTACTTTTAAAGATGCATGCTTTCATTATCGTAGAT
TAACTGCTTTAAATCGGAGATTATGCAACATTGGTGCAAATTCTATTTGGATGCCAGTTCCTGATATGCT
GCTAAGCGTGCCTCTGCTCCTCGGCCTCCTAGGCCTGGCAGCAGCCGATATGGTCTCCAAGGGCGAGGAG
TTGTTCACAGGAGTTGTGCCCATCCTGGTAGAGCTGGATGGTGACGTAAACGGGCATAAATTTAGTGTGA
GAGGCGAAGGCGAAGGAGACGCAACCAACGGAAAGCTGACCCTGAAATTTATCTGTACAACGGGCAAATT
GCCCGTGCCCTGGCCCACTCTTGTTACAACACTCGGCTATGGCGTGGCCTGTTTCGCCCGGTATCCTGAC
CACATGAAACAGCACGATTTCTTCAAGAGCGCTATGCCAGAGGGCTACGTCCAGGAGAGAACAATTAGTT
TCAAAGACGACGGAACATACAAGACACGCGCAGAGGTCAAGTTTGAGGGTGATACTCTAGTGAACCGCAT
CGTGCTGAAGGGAATAGACTTCAAGGAGGATGGTAACATATTGGGCCACAAACTGGAATATAATTTCAAC
TCCCATAAGGTTTACATCACCGCCGATAAGCAGAAAAATGGAATTAAGGCTAACTTTAAGACCCGCCATA
ACGTGGAGGACGGGGGCGTGCAGCTGGCTGATCACTACCAGCAGAACACACCCATTGGCGACGGACCTGT
CCTGCTGCCCGATAATCATTATCTGTCTCACCAATCTAAGCTGAGCAAAGACCCTAACGAAAAAAGAGAT
CACATGGTGTTGAAGGAACGGGTGACGGCAGCCGGGATCACTCATGACATGGACGAGCTTTACAAGAAAG
ACGAGCTGTAAAATTATGTCACTATCTAATTATACAGTATTTAGCCATCACAAGACCGTCCAGACTAGAG
TAGCGCCTAGCTGGCAAAATACTGTGAACCGGGTCGGCATGGCATCTCCACCTCCTCGCGGTCCGACCTG
GGCATCCGAAGGAGGACGTCGTCCACTCGGATGGCTAAGGGAGAGCTCAAAAAAAAGGATCCGGCTG
